Addgene plasmid #30477: pRRL.hPGK.GP91
Depositing lab: Didier Trono. Depositing organization: Swiss Federal Institute of Technology (EPFL). Publication: Lineage- and stage-restricted lentiviral vectors for the gene therapy of chronic granulomatous disease. Barde I, Laurenti E, Verp S, Wiznerowicz M, Offner S, Viornery A, Galy A, Trumpp A, Trono D. Gene Ther. 2011 Nov;18(11):1087-97. doi: 10.1038/gt.2011.65. Epub 2011 May 5. PubMed 21544095.
Backbone
  Vector backbone: pRRL
  Backbone size w/o insert (bp): 6800
  Vector type: Lentiviral
Growth in bacteria
  Bacterial resistance: Ampicillin, 100 μg/mL
  Growth temperature: 37°C
  Growth strain: Stbl3
  Growth instructions: Stbl3
  Copy number: Low Copy
Gene/Insert
  Gene/Insert name: hPGK/GP91
  Cloning method: Restriction Enzyme
  Sequencing primers: 5′ M13-rev; 3′ WPRE-R
Terms and licenses: Academic/Nonprofit Terms; Industry Terms: Not Available to Industry
Depositor comments: From the paper (note that some of these features may not be in this plasmid): All vectors were based on the pRRL-cPPT-hPGK-mcs-WPRE vector, derived from the pRRL-cPPT-hPGKeGFP-WPRE construct. The gp91promoter is the natural myeloid-specific promoter. The CMVenh comes from the peGFP-N1(Clontech, Saint-Germain-en-Laye, France), the synthetic intron from the pMG5 and the EF1a intron from the pWPI vector http://www.addgene.org/12254 The myeloid-specific enhancer SP107 and SP146 were provided by Senlin Li (Department of Medicine, UTHSCSA, San Antonio, TX, USA). The cHS4 insulator corresponds to the chicken beta-globin 5’-DNase I-hypersensitive site and was provided by Patrick Salmon (Department of Neuroscience, Faculty of Medicine, University of Geneva, Switzerland).
How to cite: pRRL.hPGK.GP91 was a gift from Didier Trono (Addgene plasmid # 30477 ; http://n2t.net/addgene:30477 ; RRID:Addgene_30477)
