[The description below was written by a language model from this plasmid's Addgene catalogue record and pLannotate feature annotations shown in this document.]
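Description:
pRRL.hPGK.GP91 is a third-generation, self-inactivating HIV-1-based lentiviral transfer vector built on the pRRL backbone, carrying the human gp91phox gene (CYBB, also called NOX2) under the human phosphoglycerate kinase 1 (hPGK) promoter. The full depositor sequence is about 8.6 kb. In bacteria it is maintained through a ColE1/pUC-type origin and selected with ampicillin via the β-lactamase gene. The catalogue lists it as low copy and names a recombination-deficient strain, as is usual for LTR-containing plasmids. An f1 origin, an SV40 origin and leftover lac/T7/T3 cloning-vector elements are also present in the backbone.

The viral genome is transcribed in packaging cells from an RSV enhancer/promoter fused to a truncated 5' LTR, which makes production Tat-independent. Downstream lie the Ψ packaging signal with a gag fragment, the Rev response element for nuclear export of the unspliced genomic RNA, and the cPPT/CTS, which improves nuclear import and transduction. The internal cassette follows: the hPGK promoter drives the CYBB coding sequence, and a WPRE enhances transcript stability and expression. It ends in a ΔU3 3' LTR, whose deletion is copied to both LTRs on reverse transcription and silences viral promoter activity in the integrated provirus. An SV40 polyadenylation signal follows the LTR.

CYBB encodes the catalytic subunit of the phagocyte NADPH oxidase that generates superoxide. The associated publication concerns lentiviral gene therapy of chronic granulomatous disease and compares lineage- and stage-restricted vector designs. This construct uses the ubiquitously active PGK promoter. The myeloid enhancers, introns and cHS4 insulator mentioned in the depositor's comments do not appear in its feature table.
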