Features (pLannotate 1.2.2; 27 found; start..end, strand, type, name):
      5..515     +  promoter       hPGK promoter: human phosphoglycerate kinase 1 promoter
    552..2261    +  CDS            CYBB: CY24B_HUMAN - Also known as NOX2. Experimental evidence at protein level: Swiss-Prot protein existence level 1. Critical component of the membrane-bound oxidase of phagocytes that generates superoxide. It is the terminal component of a respiratory chain that transfers single electrons from cytoplasmic NADPH across the plasma membrane to molecular oxygen on the exterior. Also functions as a voltage-gated proton channel that mediates the H(+) currents of resting phagocytes. It participates in the regulation of cellular pH and is blocked by zinc. From Homo sapiens (Human).
   2447..2491    +  misc_feature   MCS (fragment): pBluescript multiple cloning site
   2492..3080    +  misc_feature   WPRE: woodchuck hepatitis virus posttranscriptional regulatory element
   3097..3165    +  CDS            nef (fragment): NEF_HV1Z2 - Experimental evidence at protein level: Swiss-Prot protein existence level 1. Extracellular Nef protein targets CD4(+) T-lymphocytes for apoptosis by interacting with CXCR4 surface receptors. From Human immunodeficiency virus type 1 group M subtype D (isolate Z2/CDC-Z34) (HIV-1).
   3167..3400    +  LTR            3' LTR (ΔU3): self-inactivating 3' long terminal repeat (LTR) from HIV-1
   3472..3593    +  polyA_signal   SV40 poly(A) signal: SV40 polyadenylation signal
   3612..3747    +  rep_origin     SV40 ori: SV40 origin of replication
   3780..3798    -  promoter       T7 promoter: promoter for bacteriophage T7 RNA polymerase
   3806..3961    +  CDS            lacZα (fragment): LacZα fragment of β-galactosidase; lacZ fragment
   3969..4424    +  rep_origin     f1 ori (sequence partly withheld): f1 bacteriophage origin of replication; arrow indicates direction of (+) strand synthesis
   4453..4557    +  promoter       AmpR promoter: bla
   4558..5418    +  CDS            AmpR: β-lactamase; bla; confers resistance to ampicillin, carbenicillin, and related antibiotics
   5589..6177    +  rep_origin     ori: high-copy-number ColE1/pMB1/pBR322/pUC origin of replication
   6360..6452    +  CDS            lacI (fragment): lac repressor; lacI; The lac repressor binds to the lac operator to inhibit transcription in E. coli. This inhibition can be relieved by adding lactose or isopropyl-β-D-thiogalactopyranoside (IPTG).
   6465..6486    +  protein_bind   CAP binding site: CAP binding activates transcription in the presence of cAMP. E. coli catabolite activator protein
   6501..6531    +  promoter       lac promoter: promoter for the E. coli lac operon
   6539..6555    +  protein_bind   lac operator: The lac repressor binds to the lac operator to inhibit transcription in E. coli. This inhibition can be relieved by adding lactose or isopropyl-β-D-thiogalactopyranoside (IPTG). lac repressor encoded by lacI
   6600..6618    +  promoter       T3 promoter: promoter for bacteriophage T3 RNA polymerase
   6646..6867    +  promoter       RSV promoter: Rous sarcoma virus enhancer/promoter
   6874..7054    +  LTR            5' LTR (truncated): truncated 5' long terminal repeat (LTR) from HIV-1
   7098..7223    +  misc_feature   HIV-1 Ψ: packaging signal of human immunodeficiency virus type 1
   7207..7570    +  CDS            HIV-1 gag (fragment): gag protein from human immunodeficiency virus 1; gag
   7665..8001    +  ncRNA          RRE: Accession: RF00036 - HIV Rev response element
   8326..8426    +  CDS            Rev (fragment): human immunodeficiency virus 1 (HIV-1) Rev protein; rev; enhances nuclear export of unspliced and incompletely spliced viral mRNAs
   8445..8562    +  misc_feature   cPPT/CTS: central polypurine tract and central termination sequence of HIV-1
   8582..1       -  misc_feature   MCS (fragment) (across the origin): pBluescript multiple cloning site
>Addgene plasmid #30477 | pRRL.hPGK.GP91 | depositor full sequence | sequence record 14077 | Author sequence
CCACGGGGTTGGGGTTGCGCCTTTTCCAAGGCAGCCCTGGGTTTGCGCAGGGACGCGGCTGCTCTGGGCG
TGGTTCCGGGAAACGCAGCGGCGCCGACCCTGGGTCTCGCACATTCTTCACGTCCGTTCGCAGCGTCACC
CGGATCTTCGCCGCTACCCTTGTGGGCCCCCCGGCGACGCTTCCTGCTCCGCCCCTAAGTCGGGAAGGTT
CCTTGCGGTTCGCGGCGTGCCGGACGTGACAAACGGAAGCCGCACGTCTCACTAGTACCCTCGCAGACGG
ACAGCGCCAGGGAGCAATGGCAGCGCGCCGACCGCGATGGGCTGTGGCCAATAGCGGCTGCTCAGCGGGG
CGCGCCGAGAGCAGCGGCCGGGAAGGGGCGGTGCGGGAGGCGGGGTGTGGGGCGGTAGTGTGGGCCCTGT
TCCTGCCCGCGCGGTGTTCCGCATTCTGCAAGCCTCCGGAGCGCACGTCGGCAGTCGGCTCCCTCGTTGA
CCGAATCACCGACCTCTCTCCCCAGGGGGATCCCCCGGGGGATCTATGAGATCCTGCCACCATGGGGAAC
TGGGCTGTGAATGAGGGGCTCTCCATTTTTGTCATTCTGGTTTGGCTGGGGTTGAACGTCTTCCTCTTTG
TCTGGTATTACCGGGTTTATGATATTCCACCTAAGTTCTTTTACACAAGAAAACTTCTTGGGTCAGCACT
GGCACTGGCCAGGGCCCCTGCAGCCTGCCTGAATTTCAACTGCATGCTGATTCTCTTGCCAGTCTGTCGA
AATCTGCTGTCCTTCCTCAGGGGTTCCAGTGCGTGCTGCTCAACAAGAGTTCGAAGACAACTGGACAGGA
ATCTCACCTTTCATAAAATGGTGGCATGGATGATTGCACTTCACTCTGCGATTCACACCATTGCACATCT
ATTTAATGTGGAATGGTGTGTGAATGCCCGAGTCAATAATTCTGATCCTTATTCAGTAGCACTCTCTGAA
CTTGGAGACAGGCAAAATGAAAGTTATCTCAATTTTGCTCGAAAGAGAATAAAGAACCCTGAAGGAGGCC
TGTACCTGGCTGTGACCCTGTTGGCAGGCATCACTGGAGTTGTCATCACGCTGTGCCTCATATTAATTAT
CACTTCCTCCACCAAAACCATCCGGAGGTCTTACTTTGAAGTCTTTTGGTACACACATCATCTCTTTGTG
ATCTTCTTCATTGGCCTTGCCATCCATGGAGCTGAACGAATTGTACGTGGGCAGACCGCAGAGAGTTTGG
CTGTGCATAATATAACAGTTTGTGAACAAAAAATCTCAGAATGGGGAAAAATAAAGGAATGCCCAATCCC
TCAGTTTGCTGGAAACCCTCCTATGACTTGGAAATGGATAGTGGGTCCCATGTTTCTGTATCTCTGTGAG
AGGTTGGTGCGGTTTTGGCGATCTCAACAGAAGGTGGTCATCACCAAGGTGGTCACTCACCCTTTCAAAA
CCATCGAGCTACAGATGAAGAAGAAGGGGTTCAAAATGGAAGTGGGACAATACATTTTTGTCAAGTGCCC
AAAGGTGTCCAAGCTGGAGTGGCACCCTTTTACACTGACATCCGCCCCTGAGGAAGACTTCTTTAGTATC
CATATCCGCATCGTTGGGGACTGGACAGAGGGGCTGTTCAATGCTTGTGGCTGTGATAAGCAGGAGTTTC
AAGATGCGTGGAAACTACCTAAGATAGCGGTTGATGGGCCCTTTGGCACTGCCAGTGAAGATGTGTTCAG
CTATGAGGTGGTGATGTTAGTGGGAGCAGGGATTGGGGTCACACCCTTCGCATCCATTCTCAAGTCAGTC
TGGTACAAATATTGCAATAACGCCACCAATCTGAAGCTCAAAAAGATCTACTTCTACTGGCTGTGCCGGG
ACACACATGCCTTTGAGTGGTTTGCAGATCTGCTGCAACTGCTGGAGAGCCAGATGCAGGAAAGGAACAA
TGCCGGCTTCCTCAGCTACAACATCTACCTCACTGGCTGGGATGAGTCTCAGGCCAATCACTTTGCTGTG
CACCATGATGAGGAGAAAGATGTGATCACAGGCCTGAAACAAAAGACTTTGTATGGACGGCCCAACTGGG
ATAATGAATTCAAGACAATTGCAAGTCAACACCCTAATACCAGAATAGGAGTTTTCCTCTGTGGACCTGA
AGCCTTGGCTGAAACCCTGAGTAAACAAAGCATCTCCAACTCTGAGTCTGGCCCTCGGGGAGTGCATTTC
ATTTTCAACAAGGAAAACTTCTAACTTGTCTCTTCCATGAGGAAATAAATGTGGGTTGTGCTGCCAAATG
CTCAAATAATGCTAATTGATAATATAAATACCCCCTGCTTAAAAATGGACAAAAAGAAACTATAATGTAA
TGGTTTTCCCTTAAAGGAATGTCAAAGATTGTTTGATAGTGATAAGTTACATTTATGTGGAGCTCGCCCG
GGCTGCAGGAATTCGATATCAAGCTTATCGATACCGTCGACAATCAACCTCTGGATTACAAAATTTGTGA
AAGATTGACTGGTATTCTTAACTATGTTGCTCCTTTTACGCTATGTGGATACGCTGCTTTAATGCCTTTG
TATCATGCTATTGCTTCCCGTATGGCTTTCATTTTCTCCTCCTTGTATAAATCCTGGTTGCTGTCTCTTT
ATGAGGAGTTGTGGCCCGTTGTCAGGCAACGTGGCGTGGTGTGCACTGTGTTTGCTGACGCAACCCCCAC
TGGTTGGGGCATTGCCACCACCTGTCAGCTCCTTTCCGGGACTTTCGCTTTCCCCCTCCCTATTGCCACG
GCGGAACTCATCGCCGCCTGCCTTGCCCGCTGCTGGACAGGGGCTCGGCTGTTGGGCACTGACAATTCCG
TGGTGTTGTCGGGGAAGCTGACGTCCTTTCCATGGCTGCTCGCCTGTGTTGCCACCTGGATTCTGCGCGG
GACGTCCTTCTGCTACGTCCCTTCGGCCCTCAATCCAGCGGACCTTCCTTCCCGCGGCCTGCTGCCGGCT
CTGCGGCCTCTTCCGCGTCTTCGCCTTCGCCCTCAGACGAGTCGGATCTCCCTTTGGGCCGCCTCCCCGC
CTGGAATTCGAGCTCGGTACCTTTAAGACCAATGACTTACAAGGCAGCTGTAGATCTTAGCCACTTTTTA
AAAGAAAAGGGGGGACTGGAAGGGCTAATTCACTCCCAACGAAGACAAGATCTGCTTTTTGCTTGTACTG
GGTCTCTCTGGTTAGACCAGATCTGAGCCTGGGAGCTCTCTGGCTAACTAGGGAACCCACTGCTTAAGCC
TCAATAAAGCTTGCCTTGAGTGCTTCAAGTAGTGTGTGCCCGTCTGTTGTGTGACTCTGGTAACTAGAGA
TCCCTCAGACCCTTTTAGTCAGTGTGGAAAATCTCTAGCAGTAGTAGTTCATGTCATCTTATTATTCAGT
ATTTATAACTTGCAAAGAAATGAATATCAGAGAGTGAGAGGAACTTGTTTATTGCAGCTTATAATGGTTA
CAAATAAAGCAATAGCATCACAAATTTCACAAATAAAGCATTTTTTTCACTGCATTCTAGTTGTGGTTTG
TCCAAACTCATCAATGTATCTTATCATGTCTGGCTCTAGCTATCCCGCCCCTAACTCCGCCCAGTTCCGC
CCATTCTCCGCCCCATGGCTGACTAATTTTTTTTATTTATGCAGAGGCCGAGGCCGCCTCGGCCTCTGAG
CTATTCCAGAAGTAGTGAGGAGGCTTTTTTGGAGGCCTAGGCTTTTGCGTCGAGACGTACCCAATTCGCC
CTATAGTGAGTCGTATTACGCGCGCTCACTGGCCGTCGTTTTACAACGTCGTGACTGGGAAAACCCTGGC
GTTACCCAACTTAATCGCCTTGCAGCACATCCCCCTTTCGCCAGCTGGCGTAATAGCGAAGAGGCCCGCA
CCGATCGCCCTTCCCAACAGTTGCGCAGCCTGAATGGCGAATGGCGCG
[124 nt withheld, positions 3969-4092]
C
[91 nt withheld, positions 4094-4184]
A
[49 nt withheld, positions 4186-4234]
CCTTTGACGTTGGAGTCCACGTTCTTT
[37 nt withheld, positions 4262-4298]
ACCCTATCTCGGTCTATTCTTTTGATTTATAAGGGATTTTGCCGATTTCGGCCTATTGGTTAAAAAATGA
GCTGATTTAACAAAAATTTAACGCGAATTTTAACAAAATATTAACGTTTACAATTTCCCAGGTGGCACTT
TTCGGGGAAATGTGCGCGGAACCCCTATTTGTTTATTTTTCTAAATACATTCAAATATGTATCCGCTCAT
GAGACAATAACCCTGATAAATGCTTCAATAATATTGAAAAAGGAAGAGTATGAGTATTCAACATTTCCGT
GTCGCCCTTATTCCCTTTTTTGCGGCATTTTGCCTTCCTGTTTTTGCTCACCCAGAAACGCTGGTGAAAG
TAAAAGATGCTGAAGATCAGTTGGGTGCACGAGTGGGTTACATCGAACTGGATCTCAACAGCGGTAAGAT
CCTTGAGAGTTTTCGCCCCGAAGAACGTTTTCCAATGATGAGCACTTTTAAAGTTCTGCTATGTGGCGCG
GTATTATCCCGTATTGACGCCGGGCAAGAGCAACTCGGTCGCCGCATACACTATTCTCAGAATGACTTGG
TTGAGTACTCACCAGTCACAGAAAAGCATCTTACGGATGGCATGACAGTAAGAGAATTATGCAGTGCTGC
CATAACCATGAGTGATAACACTGCGGCCAACTTACTTCTGACAACGATCGGAGGACCGAAGGAGCTAACC
GCTTTTTTGCACAACATGGGGGATCATGTAACTCGCCTTGATCGTTGGGAACCGGAGCTGAATGAAGCCA
TACCAAACGACGAGCGTGACACCACGATGCCTGTAGCAATGGCAACAACGTTGCGCAAACTATTAACTGG
CGAACTACTTACTCTAGCTTCCCGGCAACAATTAATAGACTGGATGGAGGCGGATAAAGTTGCAGGACCA
CTTCTGCGCTCGGCCCTTCCGGCTGGCTGGTTTATTGCTGATAAATCTGGAGCCGGTGAGCGTGGGTCTC
GCGGTATCATTGCAGCACTGGGGCCAGATGGTAAGCCCTCCCGTATCGTAGTTATCTACACGACGGGGAG
TCAGGCAACTATGGATGAACGAAATAGACAGATCGCTGAGATAGGTGCCTCACTGATTAAGCATTGGTAA
CTGTCAGACCAAGTTTACTCATATATACTTTAGATTGATTTAAAACTTCATTTTTAATTTAAAAGGATCT
AGGTGAAGATCCTTTTTGATAATCTCATGACCAAAATCCCTTAACGTGAGTTTTCGTTCCACTGAGCGTC
AGACCCCGTAGAAAAGATCAAAGGATCTTCTTGAGATCCTTTTTTTCTGCGCGTAATCTGCTGCTTGCAA
ACAAAAAAACCACCGCTACCAGCGGTGGTTTGTTTGCCGGATCAAGAGCTACCAACTCTTTTTCCGAAGG
TAACTGGCTTCAGCAGAGCGCAGATACCAAATACTGTCCTTCTAGTGTAGCCGTAGTTAGGCCACCACTT
CAAGAACTCTGTAGCACCGCCTACATACCTCGCTCTGCTAATCCTGTTACCAGTGGCTGCTGCCAGTGGC
GATAAGTCGTGTCTTACCGGGTTGGACTCAAGACGATAGTTACCGGATAAGGCGCAGCGGTCGGGCTGAA
CGGGGGGTTCGTGCACACAGCCCAGCTTGGAGCGAACGACCTACACCGAACTGAGATACCTACAGCGTGA
GCTATGAGAAAGCGCCACGCTTCCCGAAGGGAGAAAGGCGGACAGGTATCCGGTAAGCGGCAGGGTCGGA
ACAGGAGAGCGCACGAGGGAGCTTCCAGGGGGAAACGCCTGGTATCTTTATAGTCCTGTCGGGTTTCGCC
ACCTCTGACTTGAGCGTCGATTTTTGTGATGCTCGTCAGGGGGGCGGAGCCTATGGAAAAACGCCAGCAA
CGCGGCCTTTTTACGGTTCCTGGCCTTTTGCTGGCCTTTTGCTCACATGTTCTTTCCTGCGTTATCCCCT
GATTCTGTGGATAACCGTATTACCGCCTTTGAGTGAGCTGATACCGCTCGCCGCAGCCGAACGACCGAGC
GCAGCGAGTCAGTGAGCGAGGAAGCGGAAGAGCGCCCAATACGCAAACCGCCTCTCCCCGCGCGTTGGCC
GATTCATTAATGCAGCTGGCACGACAGGTTTCCCGACTGGAAAGCGGGCAGTGAGCGCAACGCAATTAAT
GTGAGTTAGCTCACTCATTAGGCACCCCAGGCTTTACACTTTATGCTTCCGGCTCGTATGTTGTGTGGAA
TTGTGAGCGGATAACAATTTCACACAGGAAACAGCTATGACCATGATTACGCCAAGCGCGCAATTAACCC
TCACTAAAGGGAACAAAAGCTGGAGCTGCAAGCTTAATGTAGTCTTATGCAATACTCTTGTAGTCTTGCA
ACATGGTAACGATGAGTTAGCAACATGCCTTACAAGGAGAGAAAAAGCACCGTGCATGCCGATTGGTGGA
AGTAAGGTGGTACGATCGTGCCTTATTAGGAAGGCAACAGACGGGTCTGACATGGATTGGACGAACCACT
GAATTGCCGCATTGCAGAGATATTGTATTTAAGTGCCTAGCTCGATACAATAAACGGGTCTCTCTGGTTA
GACCAGATCTGAGCCTGGGAGCTCTCTGGCTAACTAGGGAACCCACTGCTTAAGCCTCAATAAAGCTTGC
CTTGAGTGCTTCAAGTAGTGTGTGCCCGTCTGTTGTGTGACTCTGGTAACTAGAGATCCCTCAGACCCTT
TTAGTCAGTGTGGAAAATCTCTAGCAGTGGCGCCCGAACAGGGACCTGAAAGCGAAAGGGAAACCAGAGC
TCTCTCGACGCAGGACTCGGCTTGCTGAAGCGCGCACGGCAAGAGGCGAGGGGCGGCGACTGGTGAGTAC
GCCAAAAATTTTGACTAGCGGAGGCTAGAAGGAGAGAGATGGGTGCGAGAGCGTCAGTATTAAGCGGGGG
AGAATTAGATCGCGATGGGAAAAAATTCGGTTAAGGCCAGGGGGAAAGAAAAAATATAAATTAAAACATA
TAGTATGGGCAAGCAGGGAGCTAGAACGATTCGCAGTTAATCCTGGCCTGTTAGAAACATCAGAAGGCTG
TAGACAAATACTGGGACAGCTACAACCATCCCTTCAGACAGGATCAGAAGAACTTAGATCATTATATAAT
ACAGTAGCAACCCTCTATTGTGTGCATCAAAGGATAGAGATAAAAGACACCAAGGAAGCTTTAGACAAGA
TAGAGGAAGAGCAAAACAAAAGTAAGACCACCGCACAGCAAGCGGCCGCTGATCTTCAGACCTGGAGGAG
GAGATATGAGGGACAATTGGAGAAGTGAATTATATAAATATAAAGTAGTAAAAATTGAACCATTAGGAGT
AGCACCCACCAAGGCAAAGAGAAGAGTGGTGCAGAGAGAAAAAAGAGCAGTGGGAATAGGAGCTTTGTTC
CTTGGGTTCTTGGGAGCAGCAGGAAGCACTATGGGCGCAGCCTCAATGACGCTGACGGTACAGGCCAGAC
AATTATTGTCTGGTATAGTGCAGCAGCAGAACAATTTGCTGAGGGCTATTGAGGCGCAACAGCATCTGTT
GCAACTCACAGTCTGGGGCATCAAGCAGCTCCAGGCAAGAATCCTGGCTGTGGAAAGATACCTAAAGGAT
CAACAGCTCCTGGGGATTTGGGGTTGCTCTGGAAAACTCATTTGCACCACTGCTGTGCCTTGGAATGCTA
GTTGGAGTAATAAATCTCTGGAACAGATTTGGAATCACACGACCTGGATGGAGTGGGACAGAGAAATTAA
CAATTACACAAGCTTAATACACTCCTTAATTGAAGAATCGCAAAACCAGCAAGAAAAGAATGAACAAGAA
TTATTGGAATTAGATAAATGGGCAAGTTTGTGGAATTGGTTTAACATAACAAATTGGCTGTGGTATATAA
AATTATTCATAATGATAGTAGGAGGCTTGGTAGGTTTAAGAATAGTTTTTGCTGTACTTTCTATAGTGAA
TAGAGTTAGGCAGGGATATTCACCATTATCGTTTCAGACCCACCTCCCAACCCCGAGGGGACCCGACAGG
CCCGAAGGAATAGAAGAAGAAGGTGGAGAGAGAGACAGAGACAGATCCATTCGATTAGTGAACGGATCTC
GACGGTATCGGTTAACTTTTAAAAGAAAAGGGGGGATTGGGGGGTACAGTGCAGGGGAAAGAATAGTAGA
CATAATAGCAACAGACATACAAACTAAAGAATTACAAAAACAAATTACAAAAATTCAAAATTTTATCGAT
CACGAGACTAGCCTCGAGAAGCTTGATATCGAATTC
