>Addgene plasmid #30477 | pRRL.hPGK.GP91 | addgene partial sequence | sequence record 36694 | WPRE-R
AAATTTTGTAATCCAGAGGTTGATTGTCGACGGTATCGATAAGCTTGATATCGAATTCCTGCAGCCCGGG
CGAGCTCCACATAAATGTAACTTATCACTATCAAACAATCTTTGACATTCCTTTAAGGGAAAACCATTAC
ATTATAGTTTCTTTTTGTCCATTTTTAAGCAGGGGGTATTTATATTATCAATTAGCATTATTTGAGCATT
TGGCAGCACAACCCACATTTATTTCCTCATGGAAGAGACAAGTTAGAAGTTTTCCTTGTTGAAAATGAAA
TGCACTCCCCGAGGGCCAGACTCAGAGTTGGAGATGCTTTGTTTACTCAGGGTTTCAGCCAAGGCTTCAG
GTCCACAGAGGAAAACTCCTATTCTGGTATTAGGGTGTTGACTTGCAATTGTCTTGAATTCATTATCCCA
GTTGGGCCGTCCATACAAAGTCTTTTGTTTCAGGCCTGTGATCACATCTTTCTCCTCATCATGGTGCACA
GCAAAGTGATTGGCCTGAGACTCATCCCAGCCAGTGAGGTAGATGTTGTAGCTGAGGAAGCCGGCATTGT
TCCTTTCCTGCATCTGGCTCTCCAGCAGTTGCAGCAGATCTGCAAACCACTCAAAGGCATGTGTGTCCCG
GCACAGCCAGTAGAAGTAGATCTTTTTGAGCTTCAGATTGGTGGCGTTATTGCAATATTTGTACCAGACT
GACTTGAGAATGGATGCGAAGGGTGTGACCCCAATCCCTGCTCCCACTAACATCACCACCTCATAGCTGA
ACACATCTTCACTGGCAGTGCCAAAGGGCCCATCAACCGCTATCTTAGGTAGTTTCCACGCATCTTGAAA
CTCCTGCTTATCACAGCCACAAGCATTGAACAGCCCCT
